Addgene plasmid #186368: pENT-L3-eBra-L4
Purpose: Entry clone with ORF encoding Brachury cis-regulatory region flanked by Gateway recombination sequences
Depositing lab: Patrick Lemaire. Depositing organization: CNRS UMR 5237, Centre de Recherche en Biologie cellulaire de Montpellier. Publication: A multicassette Gateway vector set for high throughput and comparative analyses in ciona and vertebrate embryos. Roure A, Rothbacher U, Robin F, Kalmar E, Ferone G, Lamy C, Missero C, Mueller F, Lemaire P. PLoS One. 2007. 2(9):e916. 10.1371/journal.pone.0000916 PubMed 17878951.
Backbone
  Vector backbone: pDONR-221-P3-P4
  Backbone manufacturer: PMID: 17878951
  Backbone size w/o insert (bp): 2544
  Vector type: Protein expression
Growth in bacteria
  Bacterial resistance: Kanamycin, 50 μg/mL
  Growth temperature: 37°C
  Growth strain: DH5alpha
  Copy number: High Copy
Gene/Insert
  Gene/Insert name: Brachury notochord enhancer
  Species: C. intestinalis (ascidian)
  Insert size (bp): 405
  Promoter: T7 promoter
  Cloning method: Gateway Cloning
  Sequencing primers: 5′ M13forward: TGTAAAACGACGGCCAGT; 3′ M13rev: caggaaacagctatgac
Resource information
  A portion of this plasmid was derived from a plasmid made by: Ciona eBra : https://www.aniseed.cnrs.fr/aniseed/gene/show_gene?unique_id=Phmamm.g00007005.
Terms and licenses: Academic/Nonprofit Terms; Industry Terms: Not Available to Industry
Depositor comments: The Ciona Brachyury enhancer drives expression in the early notochord lineages.
How to cite: pENT-L3-eBra-L4 was a gift from Patrick Lemaire (Addgene plasmid # 186368 ; http://n2t.net/addgene:186368 ; RRID:Addgene_186368)
