[The description below was written by a language model from this plasmid's Addgene catalogue record and pLannotate feature annotations shown in this document.]
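Description:
pENT-L3-eBra-L4 is a Gateway entry clone built on the pDONR-221-P3-P4 donor backbone. It carries a roughly 405 bp cis-regulatory fragment from the Brachyury gene of the ascidian Ciona intestinalis. It is propagated in E. coli as a high-copy plasmid through a ColE1/pUC-type origin and selected with kanamycin through an aminoglycoside phosphotransferase (KanR) cassette. The sequenced record is about 2.9 kb, which matches the stated backbone and insert sizes. rrnB T1 and T2 terminators sit upstream of the cloning region, where they shield the insert from read-through transcription in bacteria. The short hits annotated as RSF ori, lacI and lacZα are only fragments and are probably backbone remnants or partial matches, not working elements.

The insert is an enhancer, not a protein-coding sequence, although the catalogue entry uses the term "ORF" and lists the vector type as protein expression. According to the depositor, this element drives expression in the early notochord lineages of Ciona. It is flanked by attL recombination sites, named L3 and L4 in the plasmid. The automated annotation labels the left-hand site attL1 and the right-hand one attL4, most likely because the attL variants are closely similar and attL3 was not distinguished. A T7 promoter lies just outside the attL4 site on the backbone, and it is not a regulatory part of the insert. In a multisite LR reaction, the enhancer module can be transferred into a compatible destination vector alongside other entry cassettes. This allows modular assembly of tissue-specific driver and reporter or expression constructs, in keeping with the multicassette Gateway system for comparative analyses in Ciona and vertebrate embryos.
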