Features (pLannotate 1.2.2; 10 found; start..end, strand, type, name):
      7..140     +  rep_origin     RSF ori (fragment): Plasmids containing the RSF 1030 origin of replication can be propagated in E. coli cells that contain additional plasmids with compatible origins.
    142..234     +  CDS            lacI (fragment): lac repressor; lacI; The lac repressor binds to the lac operator to inhibit transcription in E. coli. This inhibition can be relieved by adding lactose or isopropyl-β-D-thiogalactopyranoside (IPTG).
    289..316     -  terminator     rrnB T2 terminator: transcription terminator T2 from the E. coli rrnB gene
    448..491     +  terminator     rrnB T1 terminator: Escherichia coli rrnB; transcription terminator T1 from the E. coli rrnB gene
    538..574     -  CDS            lacZα (fragment): LacZα fragment of β-galactosidase; lacZ fragment
    597..695     +  protein_bind   attL1: mutant version of attL; recombination site for the Gateway® LR reaction LR Clonase™
   1097..1192    -  protein_bind   attL4: mutant version of attL; recombination site for the Gateway® LR reaction LR Clonase™
   1211..1229    -  promoter       T7 promoter: promoter for bacteriophage T7 RNA polymerase
   1363..2172    +  CDS            KanR: aminoglycoside phosphotransferase; aph(3')-Ia; confers resistance to kanamycin in bacteria or G418 (Geneticin®) in eukaryotes
   2319..2907    +  rep_origin     ori: high-copy-number ColE1/pMB1/pBR322/pUC origin of replication
>Addgene plasmid #186368 | pENT-L3-eBra-L4 | addgene full sequence | sequence record 373444 | Addgene NGS Result
CTGGCCTTTTGCTCACATGTTCTTTCCTGCGTTATCCCCTGATTCTGTGGATAACCGTATTACCGCCTTT
GAGTGAGCTGATACCGCTCGCCGCAGCCGAACGACCGAGCGCAGCGAGTCAGTGAGCGAGGAAGCGGAAG
AGCGCCCAATACGCAAACCGCCTCTCCCCGCGCGTTGGCCGATTCATTAATGCAGCTGGCACGACAGGTT
TCCCGACTGGAAAGCGGGCAGTGAGCGCAACGCAATTAATACGCGTACCGCTAGCCAGGAAGAGTTTGTA
GAAACGCAAAAAGGCCATCCGTCAGGATGGCCTTCTGCTTAGTTTGATGCCTGGCAGTTTATGGCGGGCG
TCCTGCCCGCCACCCTCCGGGCCGTTGCTTCACAACGTTCAAATCCGCTCCCGGCGGATTTGTCCTACTC
AGGAGAGCGTTCACCGACAAACAACAGATAAAACGAAAGGCCCAGTCTTCCGACTGAGCCTTTCGTTTTA
TTTGATGCCTGGCAGTTCCCTACTCTCGCGTTAACGCTAGCATGGATGTTTTCCCAGTCACGACGTTGTA
AAACGACGGCCAGTCTTAAGCTCGGGCCCCTCTAGAAAATAATGATTTTATTTTGACTGATAGTGACCTG
TTCGTTGCAACAAATTGATGAGCAATGCTTTTTTATAATGCCAACTTTGTATAATAAAGTAGGCTAACAC
ACCCAACGTACAATAAAACTTACGGCAAATTGTAGTTAAAATTCATAATTACAAAACAATAAAGATCATA
TAAACAAAATATTAAAGATCATATTAACAATATAATATAGATCATATTAATAGCGACAAACCTTATCTGG
TGTTACGTCACAATACAAACAAAATATTTTGACATGTCAATCAAAATCGGAAACCAAGTTTCAACTTCCC
ACGCAAGACAATGGGAAAGTAACACGTCACAATACACTTGGTGACGTCATATCACTAAAACAAACACAAG
GTGTTCGATCCAGCTGTGAAAGTAAACATAGAGCGCCACCACACGAGCAACCCTCACAGCTGGATGCCAC
CACCTACGGCGCACTTTCAACAAACATAAAATTTCAAAAAAAGACCCAACTTTTCTATACAAAGTTGGCA
TTATAAGAAAGCATTGCTTATCAATTTGTTGCAACGAACAGGTCACTATCAGTCAAAATAAAATCATTAT
TTGCCATCCAGCTGATATCCCCTATAGTGAGTCGTATTACATGGTCATAGCTGTTTCCTGGCAGCTCTGG
CCCGTGTCTCAAAATCTCTGATGTTACATTGCACAAGATAAAAATATATCATCATGAACAATAAAACTGT
CTGCTTACATAAACAGTAATACAAGGGGTGTTATGAGCCATATTCAACGGGAAACGTCGAGGCCGCGATT
AAATTCCAACATGGATGCTGATTTATATGGGTATAAATGGGCTCGCGATAATGTCGGGCAATCAGGTGCG
ACAATCTATCGCTTGTATGGGAAGCCCGATGCGCCAGAGTTGTTTCTGAAACATGGCAAAGGTAGCGTTG
CCAATGATGTTACAGATGAGATGGTCAGACTAAACTGGCTGACGGAATTTATGCCTCTTCCGACCATCAA
GCATTTTATCCGTACTCCTGATGATGCATGGTTACTCACCACTGCGATCCCCGGAAAAACAGCATTCCAG
GTATTAGAAGAATATCCTGATTCAGGTGAAAATATTGTTGATGCGCTGGCAGTGTTCCTGCGCCGGTTGC
ATTCGATTCCTGTTTGTAATTGTCCTTTTAACAGCGATCGCGTATTTCGTCTCGCTCAGGCGCAATCACG
AATGAATAACGGTTTGGTTGATGCGAGTGATTTTGATGACGAGCGTAATGGCTGGCCTGTTGAACAAGTC
TGGAAAGAAATGCATAAACTTTTGCCATTCTCACCGGATTCAGTCGTCACTCATGGTGATTTCTCACTTG
ATAACCTTATTTTTGACGAGGGGAAATTAATAGGTTGTATTGATGTTGGACGAGTCGGAATCGCAGACCG
ATACCAGGATCTTGCCATCCTATGGAACTGCCTCGGTGAGTTTTCTCCTTCATTACAGAAACGGCTTTTT
CAAAAATATGGTATTGATAATCCTGATATGAATAAATTGCAGTTTCATTTGATGCTCGATGAGTTTTTCT
AATCAGAATTGGTTAATTGGTTGTAACACTGGCAGAGCATTACGCTGACTTGACGGGACGGCGCAAGCTC
ATGACCAAAATCCCTTAACGTGAGTTACGCGTCGTTCCACTGAGCGTCAGACCCCGTAGAAAAGATCAAA
GGATCTTCTTGAGATCCTTTTTTTCTGCGCGTAATCTGCTGCTTGCAAACAAAAAAACCACCGCTACCAG
CGGTGGTTTGTTTGCCGGATCAAGAGCTACCAACTCTTTTTCCGAAGGTAACTGGCTTCAGCAGAGCGCA
GATACCAAATACTGTTCTTCTAGTGTAGCCGTAGTTAGGCCACCACTTCAAGAACTCTGTAGCACCGCCT
ACATACCTCGCTCTGCTAATCCTGTTACCAGTGGCTGCTGCCAGTGGCGATAAGTCGTGTCTTACCGGGT
TGGACTCAAGACGATAGTTACCGGATAAGGCGCAGCGGTCGGGCTGAACGGGGGGTTCGTGCACACAGCC
CAGCTTGGAGCGAACGACCTACACCGAACTGAGATACCTACAGCGTGAGCTATGAGAAAGCGCCACGCTT
CCCGAAGGGAGAAAGGCGGACAGGTATCCGGTAAGCGGCAGGGTCGGAACAGGAGAGCGCACGAGGGAGC
TTCCAGGGGGAAACGCCTGGTATCTTTATAGTCCTGTCGGGTTTCGCCACCTCTGACTTGAGCGTCGATT
TTTGTGATGCTCGTCAGGGGGGCGGAGCCTATGGAAAAACGCCAGCAACGCGGCCTTTTTACGGTTCCTG
GCCTTTTG
